>Addgene plasmid #38823 | PTPN9 | depositor partial sequence | sequence record 48880 | PTPN9 sequence 951 bps
ATGTCAGTACATGTTCCAGGTCCCCATGCTATGACCATCCAAGAGTTGGTGGACTATGTTAATGCCAGGC
AAAAGCAAGGAATCTATGAGGAATATGAAGACATTCGTCGTGAGAACCCTGTTGGCACTTTCCACTGTTC
CATGTCTCCAGGAAACCTAGAGAAAAACCGTTATGGGGATGTACCCTGCCTGGACCAAACTAGAGTGAAG
CTAACAAAGCGAAGTGGCCATACTCAGACAGATTACATCAATGCCAGTTTCATGGATGGCTACAAGCAGA
AGAATGCTTACATTGGCACACAAGGTCCTTTGGAGAATACCTATCGTGATTTCTGGCTCATGGTATGGGA
GCAAAAAGTCTTGGTGATTGTCATGACCACCCGCTTTGAGGAAGGCGGCAGGAGAAAGTGTGGCCAGTAC
TGGCCTTTAGAAAAAGACTCTCGGATCCGATTTGGCTTCCTCACAGTGACCAATCTAGGCGTGGAGAACA
TGAATCATTATAAGAAAACAACGCTAGAAATTCACAACACAGAGGAACGGCAGAAACGCCAGGTGACCCA
CTTCCAGTTCTTGAGCTGGCCAGACTATGGTGTCCCTTCCTCAGCAGCTTCCCTCATTGACTTCTTGAGA
GTGGTCAGAAACCAGCAGAGTCTGGCTGTGAGCAACATGGGAGCACGCTCCAAAGGGCAGTGCCCTGAGC
CACCCATTGTGGTCCATTGCAGTGCAGGCATTGGCAGGACAGGTACCTTCTGCTCACTGGACATCTGCCT
GGCACAGCTGGAGGAGCTTGGCACCCTTAATGTGTTCCAGACGGTGTCACGCATGAGGACCCAGAGGGCC
TTCAGCATCCAGACCCCTGAGCAGTACTATTTTTGCTACAAGGCCATCCTGGAGTTCGCAGAGAAGGAGG
GCATGGTATCCGCGCACCATCATCACCACCATTGAGGATCC
