>Addgene plasmid #38823 | PTPN9 | addgene partial sequence | sequence record 50291 | T7 5'-TAATACGACTCACTATAGGG-3'
GCTATGACCATCCAAGAGTTGGTGGACTATGTTAATGCCAGGCAAAAGCAAGGAATCTATGAGGAATATG
AAGACATTCGTCGTGAGAACCCTGTTGGCACTTTCCACTGTTCCATGTCTCCAGGAAACCTAGAGAAAAA
CCGTTATGGGGATGTACCCTGCCTGGACCAAACTAGAGTGAAGCTAACAAAGCGAAGTGGCCATACTCAG
ACAGATTACATCAATGCCAGTTTCATGGATGGCTACAAGCAGAAGAATGCTTACATTGGCACACAAGGTC
CTTTGGAGAATACCTATCGTGATTTCTGGCTCATGGTATGGGAGCAAAAAGTCTTGGTGATTGTCATGAC
CACCCGCTTTGAGGAAGGCGGCAGGAGAAAGTGTGGCCAGTACTGGCCTTTAGAAAAAGACTCTCGGATC
CGATTTGGCTTCCTCACAGTGACCAATCTAGGCGTGGAGAACATGAATCATTATAAGAAAACAACGCTAG
AAATTCACAACACAGAGGAACGGCAGAAACGCCAGGTGACCCACTTCCAGTTCTTGAGCTGGCCAGACTA
TGGTGTCCCTTCCTCAGCAGCTTCCCTCATTGACTTCTTGAGAGTGGTCAGAAACCAGCAGAGTCTGGCT
GTGAGCAACATGGGAGCACGCTCCAAAGGGCAGTGCCCTGAGCCACCCATTGTGGTCCATTGCAGTGCAG
GCATTGGCAGGACAGGTACCTTCTGCTCACTGGACATCTGCCTGGCACAGCTGGAGG
