>Addgene plasmid #38823 | PTPN9 | addgene partial sequence | sequence record 50293 | T7_term
TTCTTTGGGCTTTGTTAGCAGCCGGATCTCAGTGGTGGTGGTGGTGGTGCTCGAGTGCGGCCGCAAGCTT
GTCGACGGAGCTCGAATTCGGATCCTCAATGGTGGTGATGATGGTGCGCGGATACCATGCCCTCCTTCTC
TGCGAACTCCAGGATGGCCTTGTAGCAAAAATAGTACTGCTCAGGGGTCTGGATGCTGAAGGCCCTCTGG
GTCCTCATGCGTGACACCGTCTGGAACACATTAAGGGTGCCAAGCTCCTCCAGCTGTGCCAGGCAGATGT
CCAGTGAGCAGAAGGTACCTGTCCTGCCAATGCCTGCACTGCAATGGACCACAATGGGTGGCTCAGGGCA
CTGCCCTTTGGAGCGTGCTCCCATGTTGCTCACAGCCAGACTCTGCTGGTTTCTGACCACTCTCAAGAAG
TCAATGAGGGAAGCTGCTGAGGAAGGGACACCATAGTCTGGCCAGCTCAAGAACTGGAAGTGGGTCACCT
GGCGTTTCTGCCGTTCCTCTGTGTTGTGAATTTCTAGCGTTGTTTTCTTATAATGATTCATGTTCTCCAC
GCCTAGATTGGTCACTGTGAGGAAGCCAAATCGGATCCGAGAGTCTTTTTCTAAAGGCCAGTACTGGCCA
CACTTTCTCCTGCCGCCTTCCTCAAAGCGGGTGGTCATGACAATCACCAAGACTTTTTGCTCCCATACCA
TGAGCCAGAAATCACGATAGGTATTCTCCAAAGGACCTTGTGTGCCAATGTAAGCATTCTTCTGCTTGTA
GCCATCCATGAAACTGGCATTGATGTAATCTGTCTGAGTATGGCCACTTCGCTTTGTTAGCTTCACTCTA
GTTTGGTCCAGGCAGGGTACATCCCCATAACGGTTTTTCTCTAGGTTTCCTGAATGAATGA
