[The description below was written by a language model from this plasmid's Addgene catalogue record.]
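Description:
PTPN9 is a bacterial expression plasmid built on the pNIC-CH backbone from the SGC, made to produce a human protein tyrosine phosphatase fragment for structure determination. It is maintained in E. coli as a low-copy plasmid under kanamycin selection. The record gives no feature table, so the origin of replication and the exact regulatory elements are not documented. The listed sequencing primers, T7 forward and T7 terminator reverse, imply that the insert sits between a T7 promoter and T7 terminator. That arrangement is used for inducible expression in E. coli strains that supply T7 RNA polymerase, but the promoter itself is not explicitly stated.

The insert is a 951 bp segment of human PTPN9 (protein tyrosine phosphatase, non-receptor type 9, also known as MEG2), introduced by ligation-independent cloning. The catalogue entry cautions that it may not be the full open reading frame, which suggests a truncated construct designed for crystallography rather than the complete protein. Which residues or domain it covers is not recorded. The alternative names include a Protein Data Bank entry, linking the construct to a deposited structure. A histidine tag is fused to the protein for immobilised metal affinity purification. The record places it at the N terminus of the insert, although the "CH" in the backbone name may hint at a C-terminal His design, so tag position is best confirmed against the sequence.

The plasmid is typically used for recombinant overexpression and purification of the PTPN9 fragment for crystallisation and structural or biochemical studies of the phosphatase.
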