Addgene plasmid #38823: PTPN9
Purpose: Bacterial expression for structure determination; may not be full ORF
Depositing lab: Nicola Burgess-Brown. Depositing organization: University of Oxford.
Backbone
  Vector backbone: pNIC-CH
  Backbone manufacturer: SGC
  Vector type: Bacterial Expression
Growth in bacteria
  Bacterial resistance: Kanamycin, 50 μg/mL
  Growth temperature: 37°C
  Growth strain: Mach1
  Copy number: Low Copy
Gene/Insert
  Gene/Insert name: PTPN9 (alt names: protein tyrosine phosphatase, non-receptor type 9; PDB:2PA5)
  Species: H. sapiens (human)
  Insert size (bp): 951
  Entrez Gene: Ptpn9 (a.k.a. MEG2)
  Tag / fusion protein: His (N terminal on insert)
  Cloning method: Ligation Independent Cloning
  Sequencing primers: 5′ T7; 3′ T7-term
Terms and licenses: Academic/Nonprofit Terms; Industry Terms: Not Available to Industry
How to cite: PTPN9 was a gift from Nicola Burgess-Brown (Addgene plasmid # 38823 ; http://n2t.net/addgene:38823 ; RRID:Addgene_38823)
